Addgene plasmid #22289: pR5-28
Depositing lab: Louise Prakash. Depositing organization: University of Texas Medical Branch at Galveston. Publication: Requirement of Rad5 for DNA polymerase zeta-dependent translesion synthesis in Saccharomyces cerevisiae. Pages V, Bresson A, Acharya N, Prakash S, Fuchs RP, Prakash L. Genetics. 2008 Sep . 180(1):73-82. 10.1534/genetics.108.091066 PubMed 18757916.
Backbone
  Vector backbone: YCplac111
  Backbone size w/o insert (bp): 6112
  Vector type: Yeast Expression
  Selectable markers: LEU2
Growth in bacteria
  Bacterial resistance: Ampicillin, 100 μg/mL
  Growth temperature: 37°C
  Growth strain: DH5alpha
  Copy number: Unknown
Gene/Insert
  Gene/Insert name: RAD5
  Species: S. cerevisiae (budding yeast)
  Insert size (bp): 3510
  Entrez Gene: RAD5 (a.k.a. YLR032W, REV2, SNM2)
  Cloning method: Restriction Enzyme
  Sequencing primers: 5′ M13_pUC-rev; 3′ M13_puc-for
Terms and licenses: Academic/Nonprofit Terms; Industry Terms: Not Available to Industry
How to cite: pR5-28 was a gift from Louise Prakash (Addgene plasmid # 22289 ; http://n2t.net/addgene:22289 ; RRID:Addgene_22289)
