[The description below was written by a language model from this plasmid's Addgene catalogue record.]
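Description:
pR5-28 is a yeast expression plasmid carrying the Saccharomyces cerevisiae RAD5 gene (also known as YLR032W, REV2 or SNM2) in the YCplac111 backbone. YCplac111 is a yeast–E. coli shuttle vector of the centromeric (ARS/CEN) class, which is generally maintained at low copy in yeast, so the cloned gene is present at close to chromosomal dosage. Selection in yeast relies on the LEU2 auxotrophic marker, which complements leucine auxotrophy in leu2 strains. Propagation in E. coli relies on ampicillin resistance. The backbone is recorded as about 6.1 kb and the insert as about 3.5 kb. The insert was introduced by restriction enzyme cloning into the polylinker region, which is flanked by the standard M13/pUC forward and reverse sequencing primer sites.

The record does not state which promoter drives RAD5, whether native flanking regulatory sequences are included, or whether any epitope tag or mutation is present. No feature table is supplied, so the arrangement of elements cannot be described in more detail. Rad5 is a yeast DNA repair protein of the post-replication repair pathway, with ubiquitin ligase and DNA-dependent ATPase/helicase activities. The associated publication examines the requirement for Rad5 in DNA polymerase zeta-dependent translesion synthesis. On that basis the plasmid is most plausibly used to supply RAD5 in yeast, for example to complement rad5 mutant strains in studies of DNA damage tolerance and lesion bypass, although the record does not spell out its specific experimental role.
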