>Addgene plasmid #22289 | pR5-28 | addgene partial sequence | sequence record 28078 | 22289 with M13_pUC-rev
NCTAGAGTCGANTAATTGGTAGTTTCTTGTACCCTGAGGATAAAANTGAATGAGGATTGTACAAACCAGC
TTAATGTCGTGATACAGCTTATAAAACCCACCTTGTATGGGTTCGTACTCTCCATTTTCAAACCTCTTAT
TGATAGTTGTCAAAACTAATTTATCTTCATTACGTATCAAACCTTCAGAGTTACTTCTATTTTTAATGAA
TTTACAATATGATTCATATATCTTATCCGGATTTTTCTCAAAGAACTTGGCTGGAAAACTTTCATCTACT
ACATGACATTTCACAGAGGCAGCATTCAAAATGGATTGAACATTTACCAAAAAATCTACTAGTTTATTTC
CACCTACACTTTCTGTCATAATGAAAACTTTCGATTTTCAAAATTATCTCTTATTTGATCCCGACTGATG
ATGATTTTCTTCGTCTTCGTATTTCTATCGTCCATGCCTTATGGCGCTGTTTTATTTTCTTAATTGTTTT
TTTAATAATTGCAACTTAAAAATACGGGTAACGGAAAAGGAAGATAATAGAAGTTGCATGAAGTAGCTGA
AGAATAATTAGTTCTTTCGGGTTGAAAATAATAATAAATAAAGTCTTTATATATGAGTATGTGGTATGAC
TATTCAAACAGCATCTGGATTTCTTCNATTCTCCTTTTTCTTCTCTCGTCNTCGTCTGTGTCCATGGGCC
TNNNCGATGGNTCTCTTCTTTTCNT
